>Addgene plasmid #18706 | pCMV/myc/mito-hOGG1 | depositor partial sequence | sequence record 8834 | Author sequence
ATGCCTGCCCGCGCGCTTCTGCCCAGGCGCATGGGGCATCGTACTCTAGCCTCCACTCCTGCCCTGTGGG
CCTCCATCCCGTGCCCTCGCTCTGAGCTGCGCCTGGACCTGGTTCTGCCTTCTGGACAATCTTTCCGGTG
GAGGGAGCAAAGTCCTGCACACTGGAGTGGTGTACTAGCGGATCAAGTATGGACACTGACTCAGACTGAG
GAGCAGCTCCACTGCACTGTGTACCGAGGAGACAAGAGCCAGGCTAGCAGGCCCACACCAGACGAGCTGG
AGGCCGTGCGCAAGTACTTCCAGCTAGATGTTACCCTGGCTCAACTGTATCACCACTGGGGTTCCGTGGA
CTCCCACTTCCAAGAGGTGGCTCAGAAATTCCAAGGTGTGCGACTGCTGCGACAAGACCCCATCGAATGC
CTTTTCTCTTTTATCTGTTCCTCCAACAACAACATCGCCCGCATCACTGGCATGGTGGAGCGGCTGTGCC
AGGCTTTTGGACCTCGGCTCATCCAGCTTGATGATGTCACCTACCATGGCTTCCCCAGCCTGCAGGCCCT
GGCTGGGCCAGAGGTGGAGGCTCATCTCAGGAAGCTGGGCCTGGGCTATCGTGCCCGTTACGTGAGTGCC
AGTGCCCGAGCCATCCTGGAAGAACAGGGCGGGCTAGCCTGGCTGCAGCAGCTACGAGAGTCCTCATATG
AGGAGGCCCACAAGGCCCTCTGCATCCTGCCTGGAGTGGGCACCAAGGTGGCTGACTGCATCTGCCTGAT
GGCCCTAGACAAGCCCCAGGCTGTGCCCGTGGATGTCCATATGTGGCACATTGCCCAACGTGACTACAGC
TGGCACCCTACCACGTCCCAGGCGAAGGGACCGAGCCCCCAGACCAACAAGGAACTGGGAAACTTTTTCC
GGAGCCTGTGGGGACCTTATGCTGGCTGGGCCCAAGCGGTGCTGTTCAGTGCCGACCTGCGCCAATCCCG
CCATGCTCAGGAGCCACCAGCAAAGCGCAGAAAGGGTTCCAAAGGGCCGGAAGGC
