>Addgene plasmid #18706 | pCMV/myc/mito-hOGG1 | addgene partial sequence | sequence record 24586 | BGH-rev 5'-TAGAAGGCACAGTCGAGG-3'
NNNNNNNNATGCNNNNNNTTCNGATCCTCTTCTGAGATGAGTTTTTGTTCTGCGGCCGCGCCTTCCGGCC
CTTTGGAACCCTTTCTGCGCTTTGCTGGTGGCTCCTGAGCATGGCGGGATTGGCGCAGGTCGGCACTGAA
CAGCACCGCTTGGGCCCAGCCAGCATAAGGTCCCCACAGGCTCCGGAAAAAGTTTCCCAGTTCCTTGTTG
GTCTGGGGGCTCGGTCCCTTCGCCTGGGACGTGGTAGGGTGCCAGCTGTAGTCACGTTGGGCAATGTGCC
ACATATGGACATCCACGGGCACAGCCTGGGGCTTGTCTAGGGCCATCAGGCAGATGCAGTCAGCCACCTT
GGTGCCCACTCCAGGCAGGATGCAGAGGGCCTTGTGGGCCTCCTCATATGAGGACTCTCGTAGCTGCTGC
AGCCAGGCTAGCCCGCCCTGTTCTTCCAGGATGGCTCGGGCACTGGCACTCACGTAACGGGCACGATAGC
CCAGGCCCAGCTTCCTGAGATGAGCCTCCACCTCTGGCCCAGCCAGGGCCTGCAGGCTGGGGAAGCCATG
GTAGGTGACATCATCAAGCTGGATGAGCCGAGGTCCAAAAGCCTGGCACAGCCGCTCNTGNNNNNNNTNN
NNNNNGCNNNNNNGTTGTTGGAGGAACAGATAAAAGAGAAAAGGCATTCGATGGGGTCTTGTCGCAGCAG
TCGCACACCTTGGAATTTCTGAGCCACCTCTTGGGAAGTGGGGAGTCCACGGAACCCCAGTGGTGATACA
GTTTGAGCCAGGGTAACATCTAGCTGGAAGTACTTTGCGCNNN
