[The description below was written by a language model from this plasmid's Addgene catalogue record.]
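Description:
pCMV/myc/mito-hOGG1 is a mammalian expression plasmid built on the commercial pCMV/myc/mito backbone (entered in the record as "pMCV/myc/mito", about 5 kb without insert). It is maintained in E. coli as a high-copy plasmid under ampicillin selection. It also carries a neomycin resistance marker, so stably transfected mammalian cells can be selected with G418. No feature table accompanies the entry, so the regulatory elements are not individually annotated. The vector name points to a CMV promoter driving expression, a mitochondrial targeting signal and a myc epitope tag. The listed BGH reverse sequencing primer suggests a bovine growth hormone polyadenylation region downstream of the insert.

The insert is the roughly 1 kb human OGG1 coding sequence, which encodes 8-oxoguanine DNA glycosylase. This base excision repair enzyme removes the oxidative lesion 8-oxoguanine from DNA. It was cloned between SalI and NotI sites, both of which are retained, and no mutation is recorded, so this is the wild-type sequence. In this vector design the coding sequence is expected to be fused to the mitochondrial import signal and the myc tag. The fusion directs the enzyme to mitochondria and allows detection with anti-myc antibodies, although the exact arrangement of the fusion is not stated in the record.

The associated publication examined the targeting of hOGG1 and mutant forms to mammalian mitochondria and the nucleus, and its effect on cell survival under oxidative stress. The plasmid therefore serves to overexpress mitochondrially localised wild-type hOGG1 for studies of mitochondrial DNA repair and oxidative damage responses.
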