Addgene plasmid #18706: pCMV/myc/mito-hOGG1
Depositing lab: David Sidransky. Depositing organization: Johns Hopkins University and School of Medicine. Publication: Targeting of mutant hogg1 in mammalian mitochondria and nucleus: effect on cellular survival upon oxidative stress. Chatterjee A, Mambo E, Zhang Y, Deweese T, Sidransky D. BMC Cancer. 2006 Oct 3;6:235. doi: 10.1186/1471-2407-6-235. PubMed 17018150.
Backbone
  Vector backbone: pMCV/myc/mito
  Backbone manufacturer: Invitrogen
  Backbone size w/o insert (bp): 5000
  Vector type: Mammalian Expression
  Selectable markers: Neomycin (select with G418)
Growth in bacteria
  Bacterial resistance: Ampicillin, 100 μg/mL
  Growth temperature: 37°C
  Growth strain: DH5alpha
  Copy number: High Copy
Gene/Insert
  Gene/Insert name: 8-oxoguanine DNA glycosylase
  Species: H. sapiens (human)
  Insert size (bp): 1035
  Mutation: N/A
  GenBank ID: NM_002542
  Entrez Gene: OGG1 (a.k.a. HMMH, HOGG1, MUTM, OGH1)
  Cloning method: Restriction Enzyme; 5′ cloning site SalI (not destroyed); 3′ cloning site NotI (not destroyed)
  Sequencing primers: 5′ cgcaaatgggcggtag; 3′ BGH reverse
Terms and licenses: Academic/Nonprofit Terms; Industry Terms: Not Available to Industry
How to cite: pCMV/myc/mito-hOGG1 was a gift from David Sidransky (Addgene plasmid # 18706 ; http://n2t.net/addgene:18706 ; RRID:Addgene_18706)
